>Addgene plasmid #206921 | pMSCV-FLAG-puro-mOct4 T87A | addgene full sequence | sequence record 410097 | Addgene NGS Result
TGAAAGACCCCACCTGTAGGTTTGGCAAGCTAGCTTAAGTAACGCCATTTTGCAAGGCATGGAAAATACA
TAACTGAGAATAGAGAAGTTCAGATCAAGGTTAGGAACAGAGAGACAGCAGAATATGGGCCAAACAGGAT
ATCTGTGGTAAGCAGTTCCTGCCCCGGCTCAGGGCCAAGAACAGATGGTCCCCAGATGCGGTCCCGCCCT
CAGCAGTTTCTAGAGAACCATCAGATGTTTCCAGGGTGCCCCAAGGACCTGAAATGACCCTGTGCCTTAT
TTGAACTAACCAATCAGTTCGCTTCTCGCTTCTGTTCGCGCGCTTCTGCTCCCCGAGCTCAATAAAAGAG
CCCACAACCCCTCACTCGGCGCGCCAGTCCTCCGATAGACTGCGTCGCCCGGGTACCCGTATTCCCAATA
AAGCCTCTTGCTGTTTGCATCCGAATCGTGGACTCGCTGATCCTTGGGAGGGTCTCCTCAGATTGATTGA
CTGCCCACCTCGGGGGTCTTTCATTTGGAGGTTCCACCGAGATTTGGAGACCCCTGCCCAGGGACCACCG
ACCCCCCCGCCGGGAGGTAAGCTGGCCAGCGGTCGTTTCGTGTCTGTCTCTGTCTTTGTGCGTGTTTGTG
CCGGCATCTAATGTTTGCGCCTGCGTCTGTACTAGTTAGCTAACTAGCTCTGTATCTGGCGGACCCGTGG
TGGAACTGACGAGTTCTGAACACCCGGCCGCAACCCTGGGAGACGTCCCAGGGACTTTGGGGGCCGTTTT
TGTGGCCCGACCTGAGGAAGGGAGTCGATGTGGAATCCGACCCCGTCAGGATATGTGGTTCTGGTAGGAG
ACGAGAACCTAAAACAGTTCCCGCCTCCGTCTGAATTTTTGCTTTCGGTTTGGAACCGAAGCCGCGCGTC
TTGTCTGCTGCAGCGCTGCAGCATCGTTCTGTGTTGTCTCTGTCTGACTGTGTTTCTGTATTTGTCTGAA
AATTAGGGCCAGACTGTTACCACTCCCTTAAGTTTGACCTTAGGTCACTGGAAAGATGTCGAGCGGATCG
CTCACAACCAGTCGGTAGATGTCAAGAAGAGACGTTGGGTTACCTTCTGCTCTGCAGAATGGCCAACCTT
TAACGTCGGATGGCCGCGAGACGGCACCTTTAACCGAGACCTCATCACCCAGGTTAAGATCAAGGTCTTT
TCACCTGGCCCGCATGGACACCCAGACCAGGTCCCCTACATCGTGACCTGGGAAGCCTTGGCTTTTGACC
CCCCTCCCTGGGTCAAGCCCTTTGTACACCCTAAGCCTCCGCCTCCTCTTCCTCCATCCGCCCCGTCTCT
CCCCCTTGAACCTCCTCGTTCGACCCCGCCTCGATCCTCCCTTTATCCAGCCCTCACTCCTTCTCTAGGC
GCCGGAATTAGATCTGCCACCATGGATTACAAGGATGACGACGATAAGCTCGAGACCATGGCTGGACACC
TGGCTTCAGACTTCGCCTTCTCACCCCCACCAGGTGGGGGTGATGGGTCAGCAGGGCTGGAGCCGGGCTG
GGTGGATCCTCGAACCTGGCTAAGCTTCCAAGGGCCTCCAGGTGGGCCTGGAATCGGACCAGGCTCAGAG
GTATTGGGGATCTCCCCATGTCCGCCCGCATACGAGTTCTGCGGAGGGATGGCATACTGTGGACCTCAGG
TTGGACTGGGCCTAGTCCCCCAAGTTGGCGTGGAGGCATTGCAGCCTGAGGGCCAGGCAGGAGCACGAGT
GGAAAGCAACTCAGAGGGAACCTCCTCTGAGCCCTGTGCCGACCGCCCCAATGCCGTGAAGTTGGAGAAG
GTGGAACCAACTCCCGAGGAGTCCCAGGACATGAAAGCCCTGCAGAAGGAGCTAGAACAGTTTGCCAAGC
TGCTGAAGCAGAAGAGGATCACCTTGGGGTACACCCAGGCCGACGTGGGGCTCACCCTGGGCGTTCTCTT
TGGAAAGGTGTTCAGCCAGACCACCATCTGTCGCTTCGAGGCCTTGCAGCTCAGCCTTAAGAACATGTGT
AAGCTGCGGCCCCTGCTGGAGAAGTGGGTGGAGGAAGCCGACAACAATGAGAACCTTCAGGAGATATGCA
AATCGGAGACCCTGGTGCAGGCCCGGAAGAGAAAGCGAACTAGCATTGAGAACCGTGTGAGGTGGAGTCT
GGAGACCATGTTTCTGAAGTGCCCGAAGCCCTCCCTACAGCAGATCACTCACATCGCCAATCAGCTTGGG
CTAGAGAAGGATGTGGTTCGAGTATGGTTCTGTAACCGGCGCCAGAAGGGCAAAAGATCAAGTATTGAGT
ATTCCCAACGAGAAGAGTATGAGGCTACAGGGACACCTTTCCCAGGGGGGGCTGTATCCTTTCCTCTGCC
CCCAGGTCCCCACTTTGGCACCCCAGGCTATGGAAGCCCCCACTTCACCACACTCTACTCAGTCCCTTTT
CCTGAGGGCGAGGCCTTTCCCTCTGTTCCCGTCACTGCTCTGGGCTCTCCCATGCATTCAAACTGAGAAT
TCTACCGGGTAGGGGAGGCGCTTTTCCCAAGGCAGTCTGGAGCATGCGCTTTAGCAGCCCCGCTGGGCAC
TTGGCGCTACACAAGTGGCCTCTGGCCTCGCACACATTCCACATCCACCGGTAGGCGCCAACCGGCTCCG
TTCTTTGGTGGCCCCTTCGCGCCACCTTCTACTCCTCCCCTAGTCAGGAAGTTCCCCCCCGCCCCGCAGC
TCGCGTCGTGCAGGACGTGACAAATGGAAGTAGCACGTCTCACTAGTCTCGTGCAGATGGACAGCACCGC
TGAGCAATGGAAGCGGGTAGGCCTTTGGGGCAGCGGCCAATAGCAGCTTTGCTCCTTCGCTTTCTGGGCT
CAGAGGCTGGGAAGGGGTGGGTCCGGGGGCGGGCTCAGGGGCGGGCTCAGGGGCGGGGCGGGCGCCCGAA
GGTCCTCCGGAGGCCCGGCATTCTGCACGCTTCAAAAGCGCACGTCTGCCGCGCTGTTCTCCTCTTCCTC
ATCTCCGGGCCTTTCGACCTGCAGCCCAAGCTTACCATGACCGAGTACAAGCCCACGGTGCGCCTCGCCA
CCCGCGACGACGTCCCCAGGGCCGTACGCACCCTCGCCGCCGCGTTCGCCGACTACCCCGCCACGCGCCA
CACCGTCGATCCGGACCGCCACATCGAGCGGGTCACCGAGCTGCAAGAACTCTTCCTCACGCGCGTCGGG
CTCGACATCGGCAAGGTGTGGGTCGCGGACGACGGCGCCGCGGTGGCGGTCTGGACCACGCCGGAGAGCG
TCGAAGCGGGGGCGGTGTTCGCCGAGATCGGCCCGCGCATGGCCGAGTTGAGCGGTTCCCGGCTGGCCGC
GCAGCAACAGATGGAAGGCCTCCTGGCGCCGCACCGGCCCAAGGAGCCCGCGTGGTTCCTGGCCACCGTC
GGCGTCTCGCCCGACCACCAGGGCAAGGGTCTGGGCAGCGCCGTCGTGCTCCCCGGAGTGGAGGCGGCCG
AGCGCGCCGGGGTGCCCGCCTTCCTGGAGACCTCCGCGCCCCGCAACCTCCCCTTCTACGAGCGGCTCGG
CTTCACCGTCACCGCCGACGTCGAGGTGCCCGAAGGACCGCGCACCTGGTGCATGACCCGCAAGCCCGGT
GCCTGACGCCCGCCCCACGACCCGCAGCGCCCGACCGAAAGGAGCGCACGACCCCATGCATCGATAAAAT
AAAAGATTTTATTTAGTCTCCAGAAAAAGGGGGGAATGAAAGACCCCACCTGTAGGTTTGGCAAGCTAGC
TTAAGTAACGCCATTTTGCAAGGCATGGAAAATACATAACTGAGAATAGAGAAGTTCAGATCAAGGTTAG
GAACAGAGAGACAGCAGAATATGGGCCAAACAGGATATCTGTGGTAAGCAGTTCCTGCCCCGGCTCAGGG
CCAAGAACAGATGGTCCCCAGATGCGGTCCCGCCCTCAGCAGTTTCTAGAGAACCATCAGATGTTTCCAG
GGTGCCCCAAGGACCTGAAATGACCCTGTGCCTTATTTGAACTAACCAATCAGTTCGCTTCTCGCTTCTG
TTCGCGCGCTTCTGCTCCCCGAGCTCAATAAAAGAGCCCACAACCCCTCACTCGGCGCGCCAGTCCTCCG
ATAGACTGCGTCGCCCGGGTACCCGTGTATCCAATAAACCCTCTTGCAGTTGCATCCGACTTGTGGTCTC
GCTGTTCCTTGGGAGGGTCTCCTCTGAGTGATTGACTACCCGTCAGCGGGGGTCTTTCATGGGTAACAGT
TTCTTGAAGTTGGAGAACAACATTCTGAGGGTAGGAGTCGAATATTAAGTAATCCTGACTCAATTAGCCA
CTGTTTTGAATCCACATACTCCAATACTCCTGAAATAGTTCATTATGGACAGCGCAGAAAGAGCTGGGGA
GAATTGTGAAATTGTTATCCGCTCACAATTCCACACAACATACGAGCCGGAAGCATAAAGTGTAAAGCCT
GGGGTGCCTAATGAGTGAGCTAACTCACATTAATTGCGTTGCGCTCACTGCCCGCTTTCCAGTCGGGAAA
CCTGTCGTGCCAGCTGCATTAATGAATCGGCCAACGCGCGGGGAGAGGCGGTTTGCGTATTGGGCGCTCT
TCCGCTTCCTCGCTCACTGACTCGCTGCGCTCGGTCGTTCGGCTGCGGCGAGCGGTATCAGCTCACTCAA
AGGCGGTAATACGGTTATCCACAGAATCAGGGGATAACGCAGGAAAGAACATGTGAGCAAAAGGCCAGCA
AAAGGCCAGGAACCGTAAAAAGGCCGCGTTGCTGGCGTTTTTCCATAGGCTCCGCCCCCCTGACGAGCAT
CACAAAAATCGACGCTCAAGTCAGAGGTGGCGAAACCCGACAGGACTATAAAGATACCAGGCGTTTCCCC
CTGGAAGCTCCCTCGTGCGCTCTCCTGTTCCGACCCTGCCGCTTACCGGATACCTGTCCGCCTTTCTCCC
TTCGGGAAGCGTGGCGCTTTCTCATAGCTCACGCTGTAGGTATCTCAGTTCGGTGTAGGTCGTTCGCTCC
AAGCTGGGCTGTGTGCACGAACCCCCCGTTCAGCCCGACCGCTGCGCCTTATCCGGTAACTATCGTCTTG
AGTCCAACCCGGTAAGACACGACTTATCGCCACTGGCAGCAGCCACTGGTAACAGGATTAGCAGAGCGAG
GTATGTAGGCGGTGCTACAGAGTTCTTGAAGTGGTGGCCTAACTACGGCTACACTAGAAGAACAGTATTT
GGTATCTGCGCTCTGCTGAAGCCAGTTACCTTCGGAAAAAGAGTTGGTAGCTCTTGATCCGGCAAACAAA
CCACCGCTGGTAGCGGTGGTTTTTTTGTTTGCAAGCAGCAGATTACGCGCAGAAAAAAAGGATCTCAAGA
AGATCCTTTGATCTTTTCTACGGGGTCTGACGCTCAGTGGAACGAAAACTCACGTTAAGGGATTTTGGTC
ATGAGATTATCAAAAAGGATCTTCACCTAGATCCTTTTAAATTAAAAATGAAGTTTTAAATCAATCTAAA
GTATATATGAGTAAACTTGGTCTGACAGTTACCAATGCTTAATCAGTGAGGCACCTATCTCAGCGATCTG
TCTATTTCGTTCATCCATAGTTGCCTGACTCCCCGTCGTGTAGATAACTACGATACGGGAGGGCTTACCA
TCTGGCCCCAGTGCTGCAATGATACCGCGAGACCCACGCTCACCGGCTCCAGATTTATCAGCAATAAACC
AGCCAGCCGGAAGGGCCGAGCGCAGAAGTGGTCCTGCAACTTTATCCGCCTCCATCCAGTCTATTAATTG
TTGCCGGGAAGCTAGAGTAAGTAGTTCGCCAGTTAATAGTTTGCGCAACGTTGTTGCCATTGCTACAGGC
ATCGTGGTGTCACGCTCGTCGTTTGGTATGGCTTCATTCAGCTCCGGTTCCCAACGATCAAGGCGAGTTA
CATGATCCCCCATGTTGTGCAAAAAAGCGGTTAGCTCCTTCGGTCCTCCGATCGTTGTCAGAAGTAAGTT
GGCCGCAGTGTTATCACTCATGGTTATGGCAGCACTGCATAATTCTCTTACTGTCATGCCATCCGTAAGA
TGCTTTTCTGTGACTGGTGAGTACTCAACCAAGTCATTCTGAGAATAGTGTATGCGGCGACCGAGTTGCT
CTTGCCCGGCGTCAATACGGGATAATACCGCGCCACATAGCAGAACTTTAAAAGTGCTCATCATTGGAAA
ACGTTCTTCGGGGCGAAAACTCTCAAGGATCTTACCGCTGTTGAGATCCAGTTCGATGTAACCCACTCGT
GCACCCAACTGATCTTCAGCATCTTTTACTTTCACCAGCGTTTCTGGGTGAGCAAAAACAGGAAGGCAAA
ATGCCGCAAAAAAGGGAATAAGGGCGACACGGAAATGTTGAATACTCATACTCTTCCTTTTTCAATATTA
TTGAAGCATTTATCAGGGTTATTGTCTCATGAGCGGATACATATTTGAATGTATTTAGAAAAATAAACAA
ATAGGGGTTCCGCGCACATTTCCCCGAAAAGTGCCACCTGACGTCTAAGAAACCATTATTATCATGACAT
TAACCTATAAAAATAGGCGTATCACGAGGCCCTTTCGTCTCGCGCGTTTCGGTGATGACGGTGAAAACCT
CTGACACATGCAGCTCCCGGAGACGGTCACAGCTTGTCTGTAAGCGGATGCCGGGAGCAGACAAGCCCGT
CAGGGCGCGTCAGCGGGTGTTGGCGGGTGTCGGGGCTGGCTTAACTATGCGGCATCAGAGCAGATTGTAC
TGAGAGTGCACCATATGCGGTGTGAAATACCGCACAGATGCGTAAGGAGAAAATACCGCATCAGGCGCCA
TTCGCCATTCAGGCTGCGCAACTGTTGGGAAGGGCGATCGGTGCGGGCCTCTTCGCTATTACGCCAGCTG
GCGAAAGGGGGATGTGCTGCAAGGCGATTAAGTTGGGTAACGCCAGGGTTTTCCCAGTCACGACGTTGTA
AAACGACGGCGCAAGGAATGGTGCATGCAAGGAGATGGCGCCCAACAGTCCCCCGGCCACGGGGCCTGCC
ACCATACCCACGCCGAAACAAGCGCTCATGAGCCCGAAGTGGCGAGCCCGATCTTCCCCATCGGTGATGT
CGGCGATATAGGCGCCAGCAACCGCACCTGTGGCGCCGGTGATGCCGGCCACGATGCGTCCGGCGTAGAG
GCGATTAGTCCAATTTGTTAAAGACAGGATATCAGTGGTCCAGGCTCTAGTTTTGACTCAACAATATCAC
CAGCTGAAGCCTATAGAGTACGAGCCATAGATAAAATAAAAGATTTTATTTAGTCTCCAGAAAAAGGGGG
GAA
Features (pLannotate 1.2.2; 20 found; start..end, strand, type, name):
    579..920     +  misc_feature   MESV Ψ: packaging signal of murine embryonic stem cell virus
    987..1403    +  CDS            gag (truncated): truncated Moloney murine leukemia virus (MMLV) gag gene lacking the start codon
   1425..1453    +  CDS            3xFLAG (fragment): three tandem FLAG® epitope tags
   1458..2513    +  CDS            Pou5f1: PO5F1_MOUSE - Also known as Oct-3, Oct-4, Otf-3, Otf3. Experimental evidence at protein level: Swiss-Prot protein existence level 1. Transcription factor that binds to the octamer motif (5'- ATTTGCAT-3') (PubMed:1972777, PubMed:1690859, PubMed:1967980, PubMed:17525163, PubMed:23376973). Forms a trimeric complex with SOX2 or SOX15 on DNA and controls the expression of a number of genes involved in embryonic development such as YES1, FGF4, UTF1 and ZFP206 (PubMed:15863505, PubMed:17097055, PubMed:17496161, PubMed:19740739). Critical for early embryogenesis and for embryonic stem cell pluripotenc
   2527..3026    +  promoter       PGK promoter: mouse phosphoglycerate kinase 1 promoter
   3047..3646    +  CDS            PuroR: puromycin N-acetyltransferase; pac from Streptomyces alboniger; confers resistance to puromycin
   3746..4260    +  LTR            3' LTR: 3' long terminal repeat from murine embryonic stem cell virus
   4422..4438    -  protein_bind   lac operator: The lac repressor binds to the lac operator to inhibit transcription in E. coli. This inhibition can be relieved by adding lactose or isopropyl-β-D-thiogalactopyranoside (IPTG). lac repressor encoded by lacI
   4446..4476    -  promoter       lac promoter: promoter for the E. coli lac operon
   4491..4512    -  protein_bind   CAP binding site: CAP binding activates transcription in the presence of cAMP. E. coli catabolite activator protein
   4525..4617    -  CDS            lacI (fragment): lac repressor; lacI; The lac repressor binds to the lac operator to inhibit transcription in E. coli. This inhibition can be relieved by adding lactose or isopropyl-β-D-thiogalactopyranoside (IPTG).
   4800..5388    -  rep_origin     ori: high-copy-number ColE1/pMB1/pBR322/pUC origin of replication
   5559..6419    -  CDS            AmpR: β-lactamase; bla; confers resistance to ampicillin, carbenicillin, and related antibiotics
   6420..6524    -  promoter       AmpR promoter: bla
   6619..6654    +  CDS            rop (fragment): Rop protein, which maintains plasmids at low copy number; rop
   6756..6855    +  misc_feature   bom (fragment): basis of mobility region from pBR322
   6861..7010    -  CDS            lacZα (fragment): LacZα fragment of β-galactosidase; lacZ fragment
   7010..7211    -  CDS            TcR (fragment): tetracycline efflux protein; tet; confers resistance to tetracycline
   7212..7310    +  CDS            env (fragment): murine leukemia virus gPr80 envelope polyprotein precursor; env; proteolytically cleaved into gp70SU and p15TM subunits
   7352..515     +  LTR            5' LTR (across the origin): 5' long terminal repeat from murine embryonic stem cell virus
