[The description below was written by a language model from this plasmid's Addgene catalogue record and pLannotate feature annotations shown in this document.]
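Description:
pMSCV-FLAG-puro-mOct4 T87A is a gammaretroviral expression vector built on the pMSCV (murine stem cell virus) backbone and catalogued as a mammalian expression plasmid. Its full sequence record is about 7.35 kb. In bacteria it is maintained through a high-copy ColE1/pUC-type origin and selected with ampicillin via the β-lactamase gene and its native promoter. The remaining bacterial annotations (lac promoter and operator, and fragments of lacI, lacZα, rop, bom and the tetracycline resistance gene) are non-functional remnants of earlier cloning vectors, not working parts of the design.

The retroviral cassette is bounded by the murine embryonic stem cell virus 5′ and 3′ LTRs. It contains the Ψ packaging signal and a truncated gag region lacking its start codon, which together allow the transcript to be packaged into viral particles when gag, pol and env are supplied in trans by packaging cells. No separate internal promoter is annotated upstream of the insert, so the 5′ LTR presumably drives expression of the payload, mouse Oct4 (Pou5f1), the POU-domain transcription factor central to embryonic stem cell pluripotency. The insert carries a threonine-to-alanine substitution at position 87 and an N-terminal FLAG tag contributed by the backbone. The annotation detects only a short fragment matching 3xFLAG, consistent with a single epitope. Downstream, a mouse PGK promoter independently drives puromycin N-acetyltransferase, allowing selection of stably transduced or transfected cells.

The stated purpose is expression of the Oct4 T87A mutant. The record does not explain the rationale for the mutation, although alanine replacement of a threonine is a common way to prevent phosphorylation at that residue. The FLAG tag allows detection or immunoprecipitation of the exogenous protein.
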