Addgene plasmid #206921: pMSCV-FLAG-puro-mOct4 T87A
Purpose: Expression of mOct4 T87A mutation
Depositing lab: Hyonchol Jang. Depositing organization: National Cancer Center (KR).
Backbone
  Vector backbone: pMSCV
  Vector type: Mammalian Expression
Growth in bacteria
  Bacterial resistance: Ampicillin, 100 μg/mL
  Growth temperature: 37°C
  Growth strain: NEB Stable
  Copy number: High Copy
Gene/Insert
  Gene/Insert name: Oct4
  Species: M. musculus (mouse)
  Mutation: T87A
  Entrez Gene: Pou5f1 (a.k.a. NF-A3, Oct-3, Oct-3/4, Oct-4, Oct3, Oct3/4, Oct4, Otf-3, Otf-4, Otf3, Otf3-rs7, Otf3g, Otf4)
  Tag / fusion protein: FLAG (N terminal on backbone)
  Cloning method: Restriction Enzyme; 5′ cloning site unknown (unknown if destroyed)
Terms and licenses: Academic/Nonprofit Terms; Industry Terms: Not Available to Industry
How to cite: pMSCV-FLAG-puro-mOct4 T87A was a gift from Hyonchol Jang (Addgene plasmid # 206921 ; http://n2t.net/addgene:206921 ; RRID:Addgene_206921)
